Addgene plasmid #51689: pcDNA3.1-CONK1-lumitoxin
Purpose: Expression vector for CONK1-lumitoxin
Depositing lab: Edward Boyden. Depositing organization: Massachusetts Institute of Technology. Publication: A fully genetically encoded protein architecture for optical control of peptide ligand concentration. Schmidt D, Tillberg PW, Chen F, Boyden ES. Nat Commun. 2014 Jan 10;5:3019. doi: 10.1038/ncomms4019. PubMed 24407101.
Backbone
  Vector backbone: pcDNA3.1+
  Backbone size w/o insert (bp): 5341
  Total vector size (bp): 6997
  Vector type: Mammalian Expression
Growth in bacteria
  Bacterial resistance: Ampicillin, 100 μg/mL
  Growth temperature: 37°C
  Growth strain: DH5alpha
  Copy number: High Copy
Gene/Insert
  Gene/Insert name: CONK1-lumitoxin (alt name: Conkunitzin-S1)
  Species: Synthetic
  Insert size (bp): 1656
  GenBank ID: KF878106
  Promoter: CMV
  Tag / fusion protein: mCherry (C terminal on insert)
  Cloning method: Restriction Enzyme; 5′ cloning site NheI (not destroyed); 3′ cloning site XbaI (not destroyed)
  Sequencing primers: 5′ T7 (TAATACGACTCACTATAGGG); 3′ BGHR (TAGAAGGCACAGTCGAGG)
Terms and licenses: Academic/Nonprofit Terms; Industry Terms: Not Available to Industry
How to cite: pcDNA3.1-CONK1-lumitoxin was a gift from Edward Boyden (Addgene plasmid # 51689 ; http://n2t.net/addgene:51689 ; RRID:Addgene_51689)
