[The description below was written by a language model from this plasmid's Addgene catalogue record and pLannotate feature annotations shown in this document.]
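Description:
pcDNA3.1-CONK1-lumitoxin is a mammalian expression plasmid of 6,997 bp built on the pcDNA3.1+ backbone. It carries a 1,656 bp synthetic insert cloned between NheI and XbaI sites, both of which remain intact. In E. coli it replicates from a high-copy ColE1/pUC-type origin and is selected with ampicillin through the β-lactamase gene. An f1 origin is also present. For mammalian cells, the backbone provides a neomycin phosphotransferase cassette driven by the SV40 early promoter and ended by the SV40 poly(A) signal, which in principle allows G418 selection of stable lines. Several short annotated fragments (an HIV-1 LTR piece, ble, lacI and bom) appear to be partial matches within the backbone rather than functional elements.

The CMV enhancer/promoter drives the payload, and the bovine growth hormone polyadenylation signal terminates it. A T7 promoter sits upstream of the open reading frame. The annotated coding segments form a single modular fusion. It begins with the Conus striatus peptide toxin conkunitzin-S1, a blocker of Shaker-family voltage-gated potassium channels, which is flanked by short FLAG-like matches. Next comes a flavin-binding domain that the annotation tool identifies as miniSOG, an Arabidopsis-derived protein. This hit may reflect a related photoreceptor domain rather than miniSOG itself. The fusion continues with the PDGFRβ transmembrane domain and ends in a C-terminal mCherry. The table does not annotate a signal peptide.

The associated publication describes a fully genetically encoded architecture for optical control of peptide ligand concentration. The layout fits that description, with a channel-blocking toxin tethered to the membrane through a light-responsive linker domain and mCherry reporting expression. The construct is used to express this lumitoxin in mammalian cells so that potassium channel activity can be modulated with light.
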