Features (pLannotate 1.2.2; 25 found; start..end, strand, type, name):
     28..80      -  misc_feature   bom (fragment): basis of mobility region from pBR322
    235..614     +  enhancer       CMV enhancer: human cytomegalovirus immediate early enhancer
    615..818     +  promoter       CMV promoter: human cytomegalovirus (CMV) immediate early promoter
    814..847     +  LTR            5' LTR (truncated) (fragment): truncated 5' long terminal repeat (LTR) from HIV-1
    863..881     +  promoter       T7 promoter: promoter for bacteriophage T7 RNA polymerase
    946..962     +  CDS            5xFLAG (fragment): five tandem FLAG® epitope tags
    982..1161    +  CDS            VKTS1_CONST (fragment): Experimental evidence at protein level: Swiss-Prot protein existence level 1. Blocks specifically voltage-activated potassium channels (Kv) of the Shaker family (IC(50)=1.33 nM). From Conus striatus (Striated cone).
   1180..1200    +  CDS            FLAG (fragment): FLAG® epitope tag, followed by an enterokinase cleavage site
   1261..1578    +  CDS            miniSOG: miniSOG is a basic (constitutively fluorescent) cyan fluorescent protein published in 2011, derived from Arabidopsis thaliana. It requires the cofactor flavin for fluorescence.
   1690..1836    +  CDS            PDGFRβ TM domain: transmembrane domain from platelet derived growth factor receptor beta
   1846..2553    +  CDS            mCherry: mCherry is a basic (constitutively fluorescent) red fluorescent protein published in 2004, derived from Discosoma sp.. It is reported to be a very rapidly-maturing monomer with low acid sensitivity.
   2594..2818    +  polyA_signal   bGH poly(A) signal: bovine growth hormone polyadenylation signal
   2822..2843    +  promoter       SV40 promoter (fragment): SV40 enhancer and early promoter
   2864..3292    +  rep_origin     f1 ori (sequence partly withheld): f1 bacteriophage origin of replication; arrow indicates direction of (+) strand synthesis
   3306..3635    +  promoter       SV40 promoter: SV40 enhancer and early promoter
   3702..4493    +  CDS            neo: KKA2_KLEPN - Also known as kan, nptII. Experimental evidence at protein level: Swiss-Prot protein existence level 1. Resistance to kanamycin, neomycin, paromomycin, ribostamycin, butirosin and gentamicin B. From Klebsiella pneumoniae.
   4517..4675    +  CDS            ble (fragment): BLE_KLEPN - Experimental evidence at protein level: Swiss-Prot protein existence level 1. Binding protein with a strong affinity to the bleomycin family of antibiotics. Binds to CL990; an antimitotic-antibiotic compound. From Klebsiella pneumoniae.
   4670..4791    +  polyA_signal   SV40 poly(A) signal: SV40 polyadenylation signal
   4864..4880    -  protein_bind   lac operator: The lac repressor binds to the lac operator to inhibit transcription in E. coli. This inhibition can be relieved by adding lactose or isopropyl-β-D-thiogalactopyranoside (IPTG). lac repressor encoded by lacI
   4888..4918    -  promoter       lac promoter: promoter for the E. coli lac operon
   4933..4954    -  protein_bind   CAP binding site: CAP binding activates transcription in the presence of cAMP. E. coli catabolite activator protein
   4967..5059    -  CDS            lacI (fragment): lac repressor; lacI; The lac repressor binds to the lac operator to inhibit transcription in E. coli. This inhibition can be relieved by adding lactose or isopropyl-β-D-thiogalactopyranoside (IPTG).
   5242..5830    -  rep_origin     ori: high-copy-number ColE1/pMB1/pBR322/pUC origin of replication
   6001..6861    -  CDS            AmpR: β-lactamase; bla; confers resistance to ampicillin, carbenicillin, and related antibiotics
   6862..6966    -  promoter       AmpR promoter: bla
>Addgene plasmid #51689 | pcDNA3.1-CONK1-lumitoxin | depositor full sequence | sequence record 79104 | pcDNA3.1-CONK1-lumitoxin sequence 6997 bps
GACGGATCGGGAGATCTCCCGATCCCCTATGGTGCACTCTCAGTACAATCTGCTCTGATGCCGCATAGTT
AAGCCAGTATCTGCTCCCTGCTTGTGTGTTGGAGGTCGCTGAGTAGTGCGCGAGCAAAATTTAAGCTACA
ACAAGGCAAGGCTTGACCGACAATTGCATGAAGAATCTGCTTAGGGTTAGGCGTTTTGCGCTGCTTCGCG
ATGTACGGGCCAGATATACGCGTTGACATTGATTATTGACTAGTTATTAATAGTAATCAATTACGGGGTC
ATTAGTTCATAGCCCATATATGGAGTTCCGCGTTACATAACTTACGGTAAATGGCCCGCCTGGCTGACCG
CCCAACGACCCCCGCCCATTGACGTCAATAATGACGTATGTTCCCATAGTAACGCCAATAGGGACTTTCC
ATTGACGTCAATGGGTGGAGTATTTACGGTAAACTGCCCACTTGGCAGTACATCAAGTGTATCATATGCC
AAGTACGCCCCCTATTGACGTCAATGACGGTAAATGGCCCGCCTGGCATTATGCCCAGTACATGACCTTA
TGGGACTTTCCTACTTGGCAGTACATCTACGTATTAGTCATCGCTATTACCATGGTGATGCGGTTTTGGC
AGTACATCAATGGGCGTGGATAGCGGTTTGACTCACGGGGATTTCCAAGTCTCCACCCCATTGACGTCAA
TGGGAGTTTGTTTTGGCACCAAAATCAACGGGACTTTCCAAAATGTCGTAACAACTCCGCCCCATTGACG
CAAATGGGCGGTAGGCGTGTACGGTGGGAGGTCTATATAAGCAGAGCTCTCTGGCTAACTAGAGAACCCA
CTGCTTACTGGCTTATCGAAATTAATACGACTCACTATAGGGAGACCCAAGCTGGCTAGCATGAGCGCCC
TGCTGATCCTGGCCCTGGTGGGCGCCGCCGTGGCCGACTACAAGGACGACGACGACGACAAGCTGAAGCT
TAAGGACCGGCCCAGCCTGTGCGACCTGCCTGCCGATTCTGGCTCTGGCACCAAGGCCGAGAAGCGGATC
TACTACAACAGCGCCCGGAAGCAGTGCCTGAGATTCGACTACACAGGCCAGGGCGGCAACGAGAACAACT
TCCGGCGGACCTACGACTGCCAGAGAACCTGCCTGTACACCGGTACCGCCGCCGCCGACTACAAGGACGA
CGACGACAAGATCGACGCCGCCGCCGGCGGCGCCCTGTGCAACGAATTCTTGGCTACTACACTTGAACGT
ATTGAGAAGAACTTTGTCATTACTGACCCAAGATTGCCAGATAATCCCATTATATTCGCGTCCGATAGTT
TCTTGCAGTTGACAGAATATAGCCGTGAAGAAATTTTGGGAAGAAACTGCAGGTTTCTACAAGGTCCTGA
AACTGATCGCGCGACAGTGAGAAAAATTAGAGATGCCATAGATAACCAAACAGAGGTCACTGTTCAGCTG
ATTAATTATACAAAGAGTGGTAAAAAGTTCTGGAACCTCTTTCACTTGCAGCCTATGCGAGATCAGAAGG
GAGATGTCCAGTACTTTATTGGGGTTCAGTTGGATGGAACTGAGCATGTCCGAGATGCTGCCGAGAGAGA
GGGAGTCATGCTGATTAAGAAAACTGCAGAAAATATTGATGAGGCGGCAAAAGAACTTAGCGGCCGCGGT
ACTCGAGTTGCTGTGGGCCAGGACACGCAGGAGGTCATCGTGGTGCCACACTCCTTGCCCTTTAAGGTGG
TGGTGATCTCAGCCATCCTGGCCCTGGTGGTGCTCACCATCATCTCCCTTATCATCCTCATCATGCTTTG
GCAGAAGAAACCACGTAGGATTCGTATGGTGAGCAAGGGCGAGGAGGATAACATGGCCATCATCAAGGAG
TTCATGCGCTTCAAGGTGCACATGGAGGGCTCCGTGAACGGCCACGAGTTCGAGATCGAGGGCGAGGGCG
AGGGCCGCCCCTACGAGGGCACCCAGACCGCCAAGCTGAAGGTGACCAAGGGTGGCCCCCTGCCCTTCGC
CTGGGACATCCTGTCCCCTCAGTTCATGTACGGCTCCAAGGCCTACGTGAAGCACCCCGCCGACATCCCC
GACTACTTGAAGCTGTCCTTCCCCGAGGGCTTCAAGTGGGAGCGCGTGATGAACTTCGAGGACGGCGGCG
TGGTGACCGTGACCCAGGACTCCTCCCTGCAGGACGGCGAGTTCATCTACAAGGTGAAGCTGCGCGGCAC
CAACTTCCCCTCCGACGGCCCCGTAATGCAGAAGAAGACCATGGGCTGGGAGGCCTCCTCCGAGCGGATG
TACCCCGAGGACGGCGCCCTGAAGGGCGAGATCAAGCAGAGGCTGAAGCTGAAGGACGGCGGCCACTACG
ACGCTGAGGTCAAGACCACCTACAAGGCCAAGAAGCCCGTGCAGCTGCCCGGCGCCTACAACGTCAACAT
CAAGTTGGACATCACCTCCCACAACGAGGACTACACCATCGTGGAACAGTACGAACGCGCCGAGGGCCGC
CACTCCACCGGCGGCATGGACGAGCTGTACAAGTAATCTAGAGGGCCCGTTTAAACCCGCTGATCAGCCT
CGACTGTGCCTTCTAGTTGCCAGCCATCTGTTGTTTGCCCCTCCCCCGTGCCTTCCTTGACCCTGGAAGG
TGCCACTCCCACTGTCCTTTCCTAATAAAATGAGGAAATTGCATCGCATTGTCTGAGTAGGTGTCATTCT
ATTCTGGGGGGTGGGGTGGGGCAGGACAGCAAGGGGGAGGATTGGGAAGACAATAGCAGGCATGCTGGGG
ATGCGGTGGGCTCTATGGCTTCTGAGGCGGAAAGAACCAGCTGGGGCTCTAGGGGGTATCCCC
[124 nt withheld, positions 2864-2987]
C
[91 nt withheld, positions 2989-3079]
A
[49 nt withheld, positions 3081-3129]
CCTTTGACGTTGGAGTCCACGTTCTTT
[37 nt withheld, positions 3157-3193]
ACCCTATCTCGGTCTATTCTTTTGATTTATAAGGGATTTTGCCGATTTCGGCCTATTGGTTAAAAAATGA
GCTGATTTAACAAAAATTTAACGCGAATTAATTCTGTGGAATGTGTGTCAGTTAGGGTGTGGAAAGTCCC
CAGGCTCCCCAGCAGGCAGAAGTATGCAAAGCATGCATCTCAATTAGTCAGCAACCAGGTGTGGAAAGTC
CCCAGGCTCCCCAGCAGGCAGAAGTATGCAAAGCATGCATCTCAATTAGTCAGCAACCATAGTCCCGCCC
CTAACTCCGCCCATCCCGCCCCTAACTCCGCCCAGTTCCGCCCATTCTCCGCCCCATGGCTGACTAATTT
TTTTTATTTATGCAGAGGCCGAGGCCGCCTCTGCCTCTGAGCTATTCCAGAAGTAGTGAGGAGGCTTTTT
TGGAGGCCTAGGCTTTTGCAAAAAGCTCCCGGGAGCTTGTATATCCATTTTCGGATCTGATCAAGAGACA
GGATGAGGATCGTTTCGCATGATTGAACAAGATGGATTGCACGCAGGTTCTCCGGCCGCTTGGGTGGAGA
GGCTATTCGGCTATGACTGGGCACAACAGACAATCGGCTGCTCTGATGCCGCCGTGTTCCGGCTGTCAGC
GCAGGGGCGCCCGGTTCTTTTTGTCAAGACCGACCTGTCCGGTGCCCTGAATGAACTGCAGGACGAGGCA
GCGCGGCTATCGTGGCTGGCCACGACGGGCGTTCCTTGCGCAGCTGTGCTCGACGTTGTCACTGAAGCGG
GAAGGGACTGGCTGCTATTGGGCGAAGTGCCGGGGCAGGATCTCCTGTCATCTCACCTTGCTCCTGCCGA
GAAAGTATCCATCATGGCTGATGCAATGCGGCGGCTGCATACGCTTGATCCGGCTACCTGCCCATTCGAC
CACCAAGCGAAACATCGCATCGAGCGAGCACGTACTCGGATGGAAGCCGGTCTTGTCGATCAGGATGATC
TGGACGAAGAGCATCAGGGGCTCGCGCCAGCCGAACTGTTCGCCAGGCTCAAGGCGCGCATGCCCGACGG
CGAGGATCTCGTCGTGACCCATGGCGATGCCTGCTTGCCGAATATCATGGTGGAAAATGGCCGCTTTTCT
GGATTCATCGACTGTGGCCGGCTGGGTGTGGCGGACCGCTATCAGGACATAGCGTTGGCTACCCGTGATA
TTGCTGAAGAGCTTGGCGGCGAATGGGCTGACCGCTTCCTCGTGCTTTACGGTATCGCCGCTCCCGATTC
GCAGCGCATCGCCTTCTATCGCCTTCTTGACGAGTTCTTCTGAGCGGGACTCTGGGGTTCGAAATGACCG
ACCAAGCGACGCCCAACCTGCCATCACGAGATTTCGATTCCACCGCCGCCTTCTATGAAAGGTTGGGCTT
CGGAATCGTTTTCCGGGACGCCGGCTGGATGATCCTCCAGCGCGGGGATCTCATGCTGGAGTTCTTCGCC
CACCCCAACTTGTTTATTGCAGCTTATAATGGTTACAAATAAAGCAATAGCATCACAAATTTCACAAATA
AAGCATTTTTTTCACTGCATTCTAGTTGTGGTTTGTCCAAACTCATCAATGTATCTTATCATGTCTGTAT
ACCGTCGACCTCTAGCTAGAGCTTGGCGTAATCATGGTCATAGCTGTTTCCTGTGTGAAATTGTTATCCG
CTCACAATTCCACACAACATACGAGCCGGAAGCATAAAGTGTAAAGCCTGGGGTGCCTAATGAGTGAGCT
AACTCACATTAATTGCGTTGCGCTCACTGCCCGCTTTCCAGTCGGGAAACCTGTCGTGCCAGCTGCATTA
ATGAATCGGCCAACGCGCGGGGAGAGGCGGTTTGCGTATTGGGCGCTCTTCCGCTTCCTCGCTCACTGAC
TCGCTGCGCTCGGTCGTTCGGCTGCGGCGAGCGGTATCAGCTCACTCAAAGGCGGTAATACGGTTATCCA
CAGAATCAGGGGATAACGCAGGAAAGAACATGTGAGCAAAAGGCCAGCAAAAGGCCAGGAACCGTAAAAA
GGCCGCGTTGCTGGCGTTTTTCCATAGGCTCCGCCCCCCTGACGAGCATCACAAAAATCGACGCTCAAGT
CAGAGGTGGCGAAACCCGACAGGACTATAAAGATACCAGGCGTTTCCCCCTGGAAGCTCCCTCGTGCGCT
CTCCTGTTCCGACCCTGCCGCTTACCGGATACCTGTCCGCCTTTCTCCCTTCGGGAAGCGTGGCGCTTTC
TCATAGCTCACGCTGTAGGTATCTCAGTTCGGTGTAGGTCGTTCGCTCCAAGCTGGGCTGTGTGCACGAA
CCCCCCGTTCAGCCCGACCGCTGCGCCTTATCCGGTAACTATCGTCTTGAGTCCAACCCGGTAAGACACG
ACTTATCGCCACTGGCAGCAGCCACTGGTAACAGGATTAGCAGAGCGAGGTATGTAGGCGGTGCTACAGA
GTTCTTGAAGTGGTGGCCTAACTACGGCTACACTAGAAGAACAGTATTTGGTATCTGCGCTCTGCTGAAG
CCAGTTACCTTCGGAAAAAGAGTTGGTAGCTCTTGATCCGGCAAACAAACCACCGCTGGTAGCGGTGGTT
TTTTTGTTTGCAAGCAGCAGATTACGCGCAGAAAAAAAGGATCTCAAGAAGATCCTTTGATCTTTTCTAC
GGGGTCTGACGCTCAGTGGAACGAAAACTCACGTTAAGGGATTTTGGTCATGAGATTATCAAAAAGGATC
TTCACCTAGATCCTTTTAAATTAAAAATGAAGTTTTAAATCAATCTAAAGTATATATGAGTAAACTTGGT
CTGACAGTTACCAATGCTTAATCAGTGAGGCACCTATCTCAGCGATCTGTCTATTTCGTTCATCCATAGT
TGCCTGACTCCCCGTCGTGTAGATAACTACGATACGGGAGGGCTTACCATCTGGCCCCAGTGCTGCAATG
ATACCGCGAGACCCACGCTCACCGGCTCCAGATTTATCAGCAATAAACCAGCCAGCCGGAAGGGCCGAGC
GCAGAAGTGGTCCTGCAACTTTATCCGCCTCCATCCAGTCTATTAATTGTTGCCGGGAAGCTAGAGTAAG
TAGTTCGCCAGTTAATAGTTTGCGCAACGTTGTTGCCATTGCTACAGGCATCGTGGTGTCACGCTCGTCG
TTTGGTATGGCTTCATTCAGCTCCGGTTCCCAACGATCAAGGCGAGTTACATGATCCCCCATGTTGTGCA
AAAAAGCGGTTAGCTCCTTCGGTCCTCCGATCGTTGTCAGAAGTAAGTTGGCCGCAGTGTTATCACTCAT
GGTTATGGCAGCACTGCATAATTCTCTTACTGTCATGCCATCCGTAAGATGCTTTTCTGTGACTGGTGAG
TACTCAACCAAGTCATTCTGAGAATAGTGTATGCGGCGACCGAGTTGCTCTTGCCCGGCGTCAATACGGG
ATAATACCGCGCCACATAGCAGAACTTTAAAAGTGCTCATCATTGGAAAACGTTCTTCGGGGCGAAAACT
CTCAAGGATCTTACCGCTGTTGAGATCCAGTTCGATGTAACCCACTCGTGCACCCAACTGATCTTCAGCA
TCTTTTACTTTCACCAGCGTTTCTGGGTGAGCAAAAACAGGAAGGCAAAATGCCGCAAAAAAGGGAATAA
GGGCGACACGGAAATGTTGAATACTCATACTCTTCCTTTTTCAATATTATTGAAGCATTTATCAGGGTTA
TTGTCTCATGAGCGGATACATATTTGAATGTATTTAGAAAAATAAACAAATAGGGGTTCCGCGCACATTT
CCCCGAAAAGTGCCACCTGACGTC
