>Addgene plasmid #51689 | pcDNA3.1-CONK1-lumitoxin | addgene partial sequence | sequence record 80156 | CMV-F 5'-CGCAAATGGGCGGTAGGCGTG-3'
CTATATAAGCAGAGCTCTCTGGCTAACTAGAGAACCCACTGCTTACTGGCTTATCGAAATTAATACGACT
CACTATAGGGAGACCCAAGCTGGCTAGCATGAGCGCCCTGCTGATCCTGGCCCTGGTGGGCGCCGCCGTG
GCCGACTACAAGGACGACGACGACGACAAGCTGAAGCTTAAGGACCGGCCCAGCCTGTGCGACCTGCCTG
CCGATTCTGGCTCTGGCACCAAGGCCGAGAAGCGGATCTACTACAACAGCGCCCGGAAGCAGTGCCTGAG
ATTCGACTACACAGGCCAGGGCGGCAACGAGAACAACTTCCGGCGGACCTACGACTGCCAGAGAACCTGC
CTGTACACCGGTACCGCCGCCGCCGACTACAAGGACGACGACGACAAGATCGACGCCGCCGCCGGCGGCG
CCCTGTGCAACGAATTCTTGGCTACTACACTTGAACGTATTGAGAAGAACTTTGTCATTACTGACCCAAG
ATTGCCAGATAATCCCATTATATTCGCGTCCGATAGTTTCTTGCAGTTGACAGAATATAGCCGTGAAGAA
ATTTTGGGAAGAAACTGCAGGTTTCTACAAGGTCCTGAAACTGATCGCGCGACAGTGAGAAAAATTAGAG
ATGCCATAGATAACCAAACAGAGGTCACTGTTCAGCTGATTAATTATACAAAGAGTGGTAAAAAGTTCTG
GAACCTCTTTCACTTGCAGCCTATGCGAGATCAGAAGGGAGATGTCCAGTACTTTATTGGGGTTCAGTTG
GATGGAACTGAGCATGTCCGAGATGCTGCCGAGAGAGAGGGAGTCATGCTGATTAAGAAAACTGCAGAAA
ATATTGATGAGGCGGCAAAAGAACTTAGCGGCCGCGGTACTCGAGTTGCTGTGGGCCAGGACACGCAGGA
GGTCATCGTGGTGCCACACTCCTTGCCCTTTAAGGTGGTGGTGATCTCAGCCATCCTGGCCCTGGTGGTG
CTCACCATCATCTCCCTTATCATCCTCATCATGCTTTGGCAGAAGAAACCACGTAGGATTCGTATGGTGA
GCAAGGGCGAGGAGGATAACATGGCCATCAT
