>Addgene plasmid #51689 | pcDNA3.1-CONK1-lumitoxin | addgene partial sequence | sequence record 80157 | BGH-rev 5'-TAGAAGGCACAGTCGAGG-3'
GTTTAAACGGGCCCTCTAGATTACTTGTACAGCTCGTCCATGCCGCCGGTGGAGTGGCGGCCCTCGGCGC
GTTCGTACTGTTCCACGATGGTGTAGTCCTCGTTGTGGGAGGTGATGTCCAACTTGATGTTGACGTTGTA
GGCGCCGGGCAGCTGCACGGGCTTCTTGGCCTTGTAGGTGGTCTTGACCTCAGCGTCGTAGTGGCCGCCG
TCCTTCAGCTTCAGCCTCTGCTTGATCTCGCCCTTCAGGGCGCCGTCCTCGGGGTACATCCGCTCGGAGG
AGGCCTCCCAGCCCATGGTCTTCTTCTGCATTACGGGGCCGTCGGAGGGGAAGTTGGTGCCGCGCAGCTT
CACCTTGTAGATGAACTCGCCGTCCTGCAGGGAGGAGTCCTGGGTCACGGTCACCACGCCGCCGTCCTCG
AAGTTCATCACGCGCTCCCACTTGAAGCCCTCGGGGAAGGACAGCTTCAAGTAGTCGGGGATGTCGGCGG
GGTGCTTCACGTAGGCCTTGGAGCCGTACATGAACTGAGGGGACAGGATGTCCCAGGCGAAGGGCAGGGG
GCCACCCTTGGTCACCTTCAGCTTGGCGGTCTGGGTGCCCTCGTAGGGGCGGCCCTCGCCCTCGCCCTCG
ATCTCGAACTCGTGGCCGTTCACGGAGCCCTCCATGTGCACCTTGAAGCGCATGAACTCCTTGATGATGG
CCATGTTATCCTCCTCGCCCTTGCTCACCATACGAATCCTACGTGGTTTCTTCTGCCAAAGCATGATGAG
GATGATAAGGGAGATGATGGTGAGCACCACCAGGGCCAGGATGGCTGAGATCACCACCACCTTAAAGGGC
AAGGAGTGTGGCACCACGATGACCTCCTGCGTGTCCTGGCCCACAGCAACTCGAGTACCGCGGCCGCTAA
GTTCTTTTGCCGCCTCATCAATATTTTCTGCAGTTTTCTTAATCAGCATGACTCCCTCTCTCTCGGCAGC
ATCTCGGACATGCTCAGTTCCAT
