>Addgene plasmid #51689 | pcDNA3.1-CONK1-lumitoxin | addgene partial sequence | sequence record 80158 | mCherry-R 5'-TTGGTCACCTTCAGCTTGG-3'
GTAGGGGCGGCCCTCGCCCTCGCCCTCGATCTCGAACTCGTGGCCGTTCACGGAGCCCTCCATGTGCACC
TTGAAGCGCATGAACTCCTTGATGATGGCCATGTTATCCTCCTCGCCCTTGCTCACCATACGAATCCTAC
GTGGTTTCTTCTGCCAAAGCATGATGAGGATGATAAGGGAGATGATGGTGAGCACCACCAGGGCCAGGAT
GGCTGAGATCACCACCACCTTAAAGGGCAAGGAGTGTGGCACCACGATGACCTCCTGCGTGTCCTGGCCC
ACAGCAACTCGAGTACCGCGGCCGCTAAGTTCTTTTGCCGCCTCATCAATATTTTCTGCAGTTTTCTTAA
TCAGCATGACTCCCTCTCTCTCGGCAGCATCTCGGACATGCTCAGTTCCATCCAACTGAACCCCAATAAA
GTACTGGACATCTCCCTTCTGATCTCGCATAGGCTGCAAGTGAAAGAGGTTCCAGAACTTTTTACCACTC
TTTGTATAATTAATCAGCTGAACAGTGACCTCTGTTTGGTTATCTATGGCATCTCTAATTTTTCTCACTG
TCGCGCGATCAGTTTCAGGACCTTGTAGAAACCTGCAGTTTCTTCCCAAAATTTCTTCACGGCTATATTC
TGTCAACTGCAAGAAACTATCGGACGCGAATATAATGGGATTATCTGGCAATCTTGGGTCAGTAATGACA
AAGTTCTTCTCAATACGTTCAAGTGTAGTAGCCAAGAATTCGTTGCACAGGGCGCCGCCGG
